>Addgene plasmid #21594 | pcDNA3-HA2-Keap1 S3H4 | addgene full sequence | sequence record 424651 | Addgene NGS Result
TTCTTT
[37 nt withheld, positions 7-43]
ACCCTATCTCGGTCTATTCTTTTGATTTATAAGGGATTTTGCCGATTTCGGCCTATTGGTTAAAAAATGA
GCTGATTTAACAAAAATTTAACGCGAATTAATTCTGTGGAATGTGTGTCAGTTAGGGTGTGGAAAGTCCC
CAGGCTCCCCAGCAGGCAGAAGTATGCAAAGCATGCATCTCAATTAGTCAGCAACCAGGTGTGGAAAGTC
CCCAGGCTCCCCAGCAGGCAGAAGTATGCAAAGCATGCATCTCAATTAGTCAGCAACCATAGTCCCGCCC
CTAACTCCGCCCATCCCGCCCCTAACTCCGCCCAGTTCCGCCCATTCTCCGCCCCATGGCTGACTAATTT
TTTTTATTTATGCAGAGGCCGAGGCCGCCTCTGCCTCTGAGCTATTCCAGAAGTAGTGAGGAGGCTTTTT
TGGAGGCCTAGGCTTTTGCAAAAAGCTCCCGGGAGCTTGTATATCCATTTTCGGATCTGATCAAGAGACA
GGATGAGGATCGTTTCGCATGATTGAACAAGATGGATTGCACGCAGGTTCTCCGGCCGCTTGGGTGGAGA
GGCTATTCGGCTATGACTGGGCACAACAGACAATCGGCTGCTCTGATGCCGCCGTGTTCCGGCTGTCAGC
GCAGGGGCGCCCGGTTCTTTTTGTCAAGACCGACCTGTCCGGTGCCCTGAATGAACTGCAGGACGAGGCA
GCGCGGCTATCGTGGCTGGCCACGACGGGCGTTCCTTGCGCAGCTGTGCTCGACGTTGTCACTGAAGCGG
GAAGGGACTGGCTGCTATTGGGCGAAGTGCCGGGGCAGGATCTCCTGTCATCTCACCTTGCTCCTGCCGA
GAAAGTATCCATCATGGCTGATGCAATGCGGCGGCTGCATACGCTTGATCCGGCTACCTGCCCATTCGAC
CACCAAGCGAAACATCGCATCGAGCGAGCACGTACTCGGATGGAAGCCGGTCTTGTCGATCAGGATGATC
TGGACGAAGAGCATCAGGGGCTCGCGCCAGCCGAACTGTTCGCCAGGCTCAAGGCGCGCATGCCCGACGG
CGAGGATCTCGTCGTGACCCATGGCGATGCCTGCTTGCCGAATATCATGGTGGAAAATGGCCGCTTTTCT
GGATTCATCGACTGTGGCCGGCTGGGTGTGGCGGACCGCTATCAGGACATAGCGTTGGCTACCCGTGATA
TTGCTGAAGAGCTTGGCGGCGAATGGGCTGACCGCTTCCTCGTGCTTTACGGTATCGCCGCTCCCGATTC
GCAGCGCATCGCCTTCTATCGCCTTCTTGACGAGTTCTTCTGAGCGGGACTCTGGGGTTCGAAATGACCG
ACCAAGCGACGCCCAACCTGCCATCACGAGATTTCGATTCCACCGCCGCCTTCTATGAAAGGTTGGGCTT
CGGAATCGTTTTCCGGGACGCCGGCTGGATGATCCTCCAGCGCGGGGATCTCATGCTGGAGTTCTTCGCC
CACCCCAACTTGTTTATTGCAGCTTATAATGGTTACAAATAAAGCAATAGCATCACAAATTTCACAAATA
AAGCATTTTTTTCACTGCATTCTAGTTGTGGTTTGTCCAAACTCATCAATGTATCTTATCATGTCTGTAT
ACCGTCGACCTCTAGCTAGAGCTTGGCGTAATCATGGTCATAGCTGTTTCCTGTGTGAAATTGTTATCCG
CTCACAATTCCACACAACATACGAGCCGGAAGCATAAAGTGTAAAGCCTGGGGTGCCTAATGAGTGAGCT
AACTCACATTAATTGCGTTGCGCTCACTGCCCGCTTTCCAGTCGGGAAACCTGTCGTGCCAGCTGCATTA
ATGAATCGGCCAACGCGCGGGGAGAGGCGGTTTGCGTATTGGGCGCTCTTCCGCTTCCTCGCTCACTGAC
TCGCTGCGCTCGGTCGTTCGGCTGCGGCGAGCGGTATCAGCTCACTCAAAGGCGGTAATACGGTTATCCA
CAGAATCAGGGGATAACGCAGGAAAGAACATGTGAGCAAAAGGCCAGCAAAAGGCCAGCAAAAGGCCAGG
AACCGTAAAAAGGCCGCGTTGCTGGCGTTTTTCCATAGGCTCCGCCCCCCTGACGAGCATCACAAAAATC
GACGCTCAAGTCAGAGGTGGCGAAACCCGACAGGACTATAAAGATACCAGGCGTTTCCCCCTGGAAGCTC
CCTCGTGCGCTCTCCTGTTCCGACCCTGCCGCTTACCGGATACCTGTCCGCCTTTCTCCCTTCGGGAAGC
GTGGCGCTTTCTCATAGCTCACGCTGTAGGTATCTCAGTTCGGTGTAGGTCGTTCGCTCCAAGCTGGGCT
GTGTGCACGAACCCCCCGTTCAGCCCGACCGCTGCGCCTTATCCGGTAACTATCGTCTTGAGTCCAACCC
GGTAAGACACGACTTATCGCCACTGGCAGCAGCCACTGGTAACAGGATTAGCAGAGCGAGGTATGTAGGC
GGTGCTACAGAGTTCTTGAAGTGGTGGCCTAACTACGGCTACACTAGAAGAACAGTATTTGGTATCTGCG
CTCTGCTGAAGCCAGTTACCTTCGGAAAAAGAGTTGGTAGCTCTTGATCCGGCAAACAAACCACCGCTGG
TAGCGGTGGTTTTTTTGTTTGCAAGCAGCAGATTACGCGCAGAAAAAAAGGATCTCAAGAAGATCCTTTG
ATCTTTTCTACGGGGTCTGACGCTCAGTGGAACGAAAACTCACGTTAAGGGATTTTGGTCATGAGATTAT
CAAAAAGGATCTTCACCTAGATCCTTTTAAATTAAAAATGAAGTTTTAAATCAATCTAAAGTATATATGA
GTAAACTTGGTCTGACAGTTACCAATGCTTAATCAGTGAGGCACCTATCTCAGCGATCTGTCTATTTCGT
TCATCCATAGTTGCCTGACTCCCCGTCGTGTAGATAACTACGATACGGGAGGGCTTACCATCTGGCCCCA
GTGCTGCAATGATACCGCGAGACCCACGCTCACCGGCTCCAGATTTATCAGCAATAAACCAGCCAGCCGG
AAGGGCCGAGCGCAGAAGTGGTCCTGCAACTTTATCCGCCTCCATCCAGTCTATTAATTGTTGCCGGGAA
GCTAGAGTAAGTAGTTCGCCAGTTAATAGTTTGCGCAACGTTGTTGCCATTGCTACAGGCATCGTGGTGT
CACGCTCGTCGTTTGGTATGGCTTCATTCAGCTCCGGTTCCCAACGATCAAGGCGAGTTACATGATCCCC
CATGTTGTGCAAAAAAGCGGTTAGCTCCTTCGGTCCTCCGATCGTTGTCAGAAGTAAGTTGGCCGCAGTG
TTATCACTCATGGTTATGGCAGCACTGCATAATTCTCTTACTGTCATGCCATCCGTAAGATGCTTTTCTG
TGACTGGTGAGTACTCAACCAAGTCATTCTGAGAATAGTGTATGCGGCGACCGAGTTGCTCTTGCCCGGC
GTCAATACGGGATAATACCGCGCCACATAGCAGAACTTTAAAAGTGCTCATCATTGGAAAACGTTCTTCG
GGGCGAAAACTCTCAAGGATCTTACCGCTGTTGAGATCCAGTTCGATGTAACCCACTCGTGCACCCAACT
GATCTTCAGCATCTTTTACTTTCACCAGCGTTTCTGGGTGAGCAAAAACAGGAAGGCAAAATGCCGCAAA
AAAGGGAATAAGGGCGACACGGAAATGTTGAATACTCATACTCTTCCTTTTTCAATATTATTGAAGCATT
TATCAGGGTTATTGTCTCATGAGCGGATACATATTTGAATGTATTTAGAAAAATAAACAAATAGGGGTTC
CGCGCACATTTCCCCGAAAAGTGCCACCTGACGTCGACGGATCGGGAGATCTCCCGATCCCCTATGGTGC
ACTCTCAGTACAATCTGCTCTGATGCCGCATAGTTAAGCCAGTATCTGCTCCCTGCTTGTGTGTTGGAGG
TCGCTGAGTAGTGCGCGAGCAAAATTTAAGCTACAACAAGGCAAGGCTTGACCGACAATTGCATGAAGAA
TCTGCTTAGGGTTAGGCGTTTTGCGCTGCTTCGCGATGTACGGGCCAGATATACGCGTTGACATTGATTA
TTGACTAGTTATTAATAGTAATCAATTACGGGGTCATTAGTTCATAGCCCATATATGGAGTTCCGCGTTA
CATAACTTACGGTAAATGGCCCGCCTGGCTGACCGCCCAACGACCCCCGCCCATTGACGTCAATAATGAC
GTATGTTCCCATAGTAACGCCAATAGGGACTTTCCATTGACGTCAATGGGTGGAGTATTTACGGTAAACT
GCCCACTTGGCAGTACATCAAGTGTATCATATGCCAAGTACGCCCCCTATTGACGTCAATGACGGTAAAT
GGCCCGCCTGGCATTATGCCCAGTACATGACCTTATGGGACTTTCCTACTTGGCAGTACATCTACGTATT
AGTCATCGCTATTACCATGGTGATGCGGTTTTGGCAGTACATCAATGGGCGTGGATAGCGGTTTGACTCA
CGGGGATTTCCAAGTCTCCACCCCATTGACGTCAATGGGAGTTTGTTTTGGCACCAAAATCAACGGGACT
TTCCAAAATGTCGTAACAACTCCGCCCCATTGACGCAAATGGGCGGTAGGCGTGTACGGTGGGAGGTCTA
TATAAGCAGAGCTCTCTGGCTAACTAGAGAACCCACTGCTTACTGGCTTATCGAAATTAATACGACTCAC
TATAGGGAGACCCAAGCTATGTACCCATACGATGTTCCTGACTATGCGGGCTATCCCTATGACGTCCCGG
ACTATGCAAGCTTGGTACCGTTAACATGGATCCCCATGCAGCCAGATCCCAGGCCTAGCGGGGCTGGGGC
CTGCTGCCGATTCCTGCCCCTGCAGTCACAGTGCCCTGAGGGGGCAGGGGACGCGGTGATGTACGCCTCC
ACTGAGTGCAAGGCGGAGGTGACGCCCTCCCAGCATGGCAACCGCACCTTCAGCTACACCCTGGAGGATC
ATACCAAGCAGGCCTTTGGCATCATGAACGAGCTGCGGCTCAGCCAGCAGCTGTGTGACGTCACACTGCA
GGTCAAGTACCAGGATGCACCGGCCGCCCAGTTCATGGCCCACAAGGTGGTGCTGGCCTCATCCAGCCCT
GTCTTCAAGGCCATGTTCACCAACGGGCTGCGGGAGCAGGGCATGGAGGTGGCTAGCGCTGAGGCTATCC
ACCCCAAGGTCATGGAGCGCCTCATTGAATTCGCCTACACGGCCTCCATCTCCATGGGCGAGAAGTGTGT
CCTCCACGTCATGAACGGTGCCGCGGCGTACCAGATCGACAGCGTTGTCCGTGCCTGCAGTGACTTCCTG
GTGCAGCAGCTGGACCCCAGCAATGCCATCGGCATCGCCAACTTCGCTGAGCAGATTGGCTGTGTGGAGT
TGCACCAGCGTGCCCGGGAGTACATCTACATGCATTTTGGGGAGGTGGCCAAGCAAGAGGAGTTCTTCAA
CCTGTCCCACTGCCAACTGGTGACCCTCATCAGCCGGGACGACCTGAACGTGCGCTGCGAGTCCGAGGTC
TTCCACGCCTGCATCAACTGGGTCAAGTACGACTGCGAACAGCGACGGTTCTACGTCCAGGCGCTGCTGC
GGGCCGTGCGCTGCCACTCGTTGACGCCGAACTTCCTGCAGATGCAGCTGCAGAAGTGCGAGATCCTGCA
GTCCGACTCCCGCTGCAAGGACTACCTGGTCAAGATCTTCGAGGAGCTCACCCTGCACAAGCCCACGCAG
GTGATGCCCTGCCGGGCG
[864 nt withheld, positions 5802-6665]
ATGGAGCCCTGCCGGAAGCAGATTGACCAGCAGAACTGTACCTGTCTAGAGGGCCCTATTCTATAGTGTC
ACCTAAATGCTAGAGCTCGCTGATCAGCCTCGACTGTGCCTTCTAGTTGCCAGCCATCTGTTGTTTGCCC
CTCCCCCGTGCCTTCCTTGACCCTGGAAGGTGCCACTCCCACTGTCCTTTCCTAATAAAATGAGGAAATT
GCATCGCATTGTCTGAGTAGGTGTCATTCTATTCTGGGGGGTGGGGTGGGGCAGGACAGCAAGGGGGAGG
ATTGGGAAGACAATAGCAGGCATGCTGGGGATGCGGTGGGCTCTATGGCTTCTGAGGCGGAAAGAACCAG
CTGGGGCTCTAGGGGGTATCCCC
[124 nt withheld, positions 7039-7162]
C
[91 nt withheld, positions 7164-7254]
A
[49 nt withheld, positions 7256-7304]
CCTTTGACGTTGGAGTCCACG
Features (pLannotate 1.2.2; 23 found; start..end, strand, type, name):
    156..485     +  promoter       SV40 promoter: SV40 enhancer and early promoter
    552..1343    +  CDS            neo: KKA2_KLEPN - Also known as kan, nptII. Experimental evidence at protein level: Swiss-Prot protein existence level 1. Resistance to kanamycin, neomycin, paromomycin, ribostamycin, butirosin and gentamicin B. From Klebsiella pneumoniae.
   1367..1525    +  CDS            ble (fragment): BLE_KLEPN - Experimental evidence at protein level: Swiss-Prot protein existence level 1. Binding protein with a strong affinity to the bleomycin family of antibiotics. Binds to CL990; an antimitotic-antibiotic compound. From Klebsiella pneumoniae.
   1520..1641    +  polyA_signal   SV40 poly(A) signal: SV40 polyadenylation signal
   1714..1730    -  protein_bind   lac operator: The lac repressor binds to the lac operator to inhibit transcription in E. coli. This inhibition can be relieved by adding lactose or isopropyl-β-D-thiogalactopyranoside (IPTG). lac repressor encoded by lacI
   1738..1768    -  promoter       lac promoter: promoter for the E. coli lac operon
   1783..1804    -  protein_bind   CAP binding site: CAP binding activates transcription in the presence of cAMP. E. coli catabolite activator protein
   1817..1909    -  CDS            lacI (fragment): lac repressor; lacI; The lac repressor binds to the lac operator to inhibit transcription in E. coli. This inhibition can be relieved by adding lactose or isopropyl-β-D-thiogalactopyranoside (IPTG).
   1911..2044    -  rep_origin     RSF ori (fragment): Plasmids containing the RSF 1030 origin of replication can be propagated in E. coli cells that contain additional plasmids with compatible origins.
   2103..2691    -  rep_origin     ori: high-copy-number ColE1/pMB1/pBR322/pUC origin of replication
   2862..3722    -  CDS            AmpR: β-lactamase; bla; confers resistance to ampicillin, carbenicillin, and related antibiotics
   3723..3827    -  promoter       AmpR promoter: bla
   3886..3938    -  misc_feature   bom (fragment): basis of mobility region from pBR322
   4093..4472    +  enhancer       CMV enhancer: human cytomegalovirus immediate early enhancer
   4473..4676    +  promoter       CMV promoter: human cytomegalovirus (CMV) immediate early promoter
   4672..4705    +  LTR            5' LTR (truncated) (fragment): truncated 5' long terminal repeat (LTR) from HIV-1
   4721..4739    +  promoter       T7 promoter: promoter for bacteriophage T7 RNA polymerase
   4755..4811    +  CDS            3xHA (fragment): three tandem HA epitope tags
   4839..6167    +  CDS            KEAP1 (fragment) (sequence partly withheld): KEAP1_HUMAN - Also known as INRF2 From Homo sapiens (Human).
   6725..6743    -  promoter       SP6 promoter: promoter for bacteriophage SP6 RNA polymerase
   6769..6993    +  polyA_signal   bGH poly(A) signal: bovine growth hormone polyadenylation signal
   6997..7018    +  promoter       SV40 promoter (fragment): SV40 enhancer and early promoter
   7039..142     +  rep_origin     f1 ori (across the origin) (sequence partly withheld): f1 bacteriophage origin of replication; arrow indicates direction of (+) strand synthesis
