[The description below was written by a language model from this plasmid's Addgene catalogue record and pLannotate feature annotations shown in this document.]
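Description:
pcDNA3-HA2-Keap1 S3H4 is a mammalian expression plasmid built on pcDNA3-HA2, a pcDNA3 derivative that supplies an N-terminal double HA epitope tag. It is maintained in E. coli at high copy through a ColE1/pUC-type origin with ampicillin resistance (AmpR under its own bla promoter). An f1 origin is also present for single-stranded DNA production. For selection in mammalian cells, an SV40 enhancer/early promoter drives the neomycin phosphotransferase gene, terminated by an SV40 polyadenylation signal, which allows stable transfectants to be selected with G418.

The payload is human KEAP1 (kelch-like ECH-associated protein 1, also called INrf2), cloned between BamHI and XbaI sites downstream of the CMV immediate-early enhancer and promoter and followed by the bovine growth hormone polyadenylation signal. The HA tag sequence, which the annotation software matched as a partial 3xHA element, lies just upstream of the KEAP1 coding region, so the protein can be detected or immunoprecipitated with anti-HA antibodies. T7 and SP6 promoters flank the insert and serve as sequencing primer sites. The insert carries the S3H4 mutant, with alanine substitutions in beta-sheet S3 and alpha-helix H4: V123A, I125A, G127A, and V160A/M161A.

The catalogue lists an insert of about 1.3 kb, and the feature table annotates KEAP1 only as a fragment of similar length. However, the full 7,325 nt sequence is larger than backbone plus stated insert, and several hundred unannotated bases follow the annotated KEAP1 match. The exact extent of the coding sequence is therefore not clear from the record. The associated publication concerns Keap1 targeting Nrf2 for ubiquitination by the Cullin 3-Roc1 ligase, so this mutant is probably a tool for probing Keap1 function in that pathway, although the record does not state the mutations' effect.
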