Addgene plasmid #21594: pcDNA3-HA2-Keap1 S3H4
Depositing lab: Yue Xiong. Publication: BTB protein Keap1 targets antioxidant transcription factor Nrf2 for ubiquitination by the Cullin 3-Roc1 ligase. Furukawa M, Xiong Y. Mol Cell Biol. 2005 Jan . 25(1):162-71. 10.1128/MCB.25.1.162-171.2005 PubMed 15601839.
Backbone
  Vector backbone: pcDNA3-HA2
  Backbone size w/o insert (bp): 5512
  Vector type: Mammalian Expression
  Selectable markers: G418
Growth in bacteria
  Bacterial resistance: Ampicillin, 100 μg/mL
  Growth temperature: 37°C
  Growth strain: DH5alpha
  Copy number: High Copy
Gene/Insert
  Gene/Insert name: kelch-like ECH-associated protein 1 (alt names: KEAP1; INrf2)
  Species: H. sapiens (human)
  Insert size (bp): 1342
  Mutation: Mutated residues in the beta-sheet S3 and alpha-helix H4 (KEAP1S3H4 mutant)
  GenBank ID: Q14145
  Entrez Gene: KEAP1 (a.k.a. INrf2, KLHL19)
  Tag / fusion protein: HA2 (N terminal on backbone)
  Cloning method: Restriction Enzyme; 5′ cloning site BamHI (not destroyed); 3′ cloning site XbaI (not destroyed)
  Sequencing primers: 5′ T7; 3′ SP6
Terms and licenses: Academic/Nonprofit Terms; Industry Terms: Not Available to Industry
Depositor comments: S3H4 mutations are - V123A, I125A, G127A, VM160,1AA
How to cite: pcDNA3-HA2-Keap1 S3H4 was a gift from Yue Xiong (Addgene plasmid # 21594 ; http://n2t.net/addgene:21594 ; RRID:Addgene_21594)
