>Addgene plasmid #21594 | pcDNA3-HA2-Keap1 S3H4 | addgene partial sequence | sequence record 27267 | 21594 with CMV-F
GCAGAGCTCTCTGGCTACTAGAGAACCCACTGCTTACTGGCTTATCGAAATTAATACGACTCACTATAGG
GAGACCCAAGCTATGTACCCATACGATGTTCCTGACTATGCGGGCTATCCCTATGACGTCCCGGACTATG
CAAGCTTGGTACCGTTAACATGGATCCCCATGCAGCCAGATCCCAGGCCTAGCGGGGCTGGGGCCTGCTG
CCGATTCCTGCCCCTGCAGTCACAGTGCCCTGAGGGGGCAGGGGACGCGGTGATGTACGCCTCCACTGAG
TGCAAGGCGGAGGTGACGCCCTCCCAGCATGGCAACCGCACCTTCAGCTACACCCTGGAGGATCATACCA
AGCAGGCCTTTGGCATCATGAACGAGCTGCGGCTCAGCCAGCAGCTGTGTGACGTCACACTGCAGGTCAA
GTACCAGGATGCACCGGCCGCCCAGTTCATGGCCCACAAGGTGGTGCTGGCCTCATCCAGCCCTGTCTTC
AAGGCCATGTTCACCAACGGGCTGCGGGAGCAGGGCATGGAGGTGGCTAGCGCTGAGGCTATCCACCCCA
AGGTCATGGAGCGCCTCATTGAATTCGCCTACACGGCCTCCATCTCCATGGGCGAGAAGTGTGTCCTCCA
CGTCATGAACGGTGCCGCGGCGTACCAGATCGACAGCGTTGTCCGTGCCTGCAGTGACTTCCTGGTGCAG
CAACTGGACCCCAGCATGCCATCGGCATCGCCACTTCGCT
